>Addgene plasmid #199560 | pMDC32B-BS-AtMIR390a-B/c | addgene full sequence | sequence record 398170 | Addgene NGS Result
CCACAATATATCCTGCCACCAGCCAGCCAACAGCTCCCCGACCGGCAGCTCGGCACAAAATCACCACTCG
ATACAGGCAGCCCATCAGTCCGGGACGGCGTCAGCGGGAGAGCCGTTGTAAGGCGGCAGACTTTGCTCAT
GTTACCGATGCTATTCGGAAGAACGGCAACTAAGCTGCCGGGTTTGAAACACGGATGATCTCGCGGAGGG
TAGCATGTTGATTGTAACGATGACAGAGCGTTGCTGCCTGTGATCACCGCGGTTTCAAAATCGGCTCCGT
CGATACTATGTTATACGCCAACTTTGAAAACAACTTTGAAAAAGCTGTTTTCTGGTATTTAAGGTTTTAG
AATGCAAGGAACAGTGAATTGGAGTTCGTCTTGTTATAATTAGCTTCTTGGGGTATCTTTAAATACTGTA
GAAAAGAGGAAGGAAATAATAAATGGCTAAAATGAGAATATCACCGGAATTGAAAAAACTGATCGAAAAA
TACCGCTGCGTAAAAGATACGGAAGGAATGTCTCCTGCTAAGGTATATAAGCTGGTGGGAGAAAATGAAA
ACCTATATTTAAAAATGACGGACAGCCGGTATAAAGGGACCACCTATGATGTGGAACGGGAAAAGGACAT
GATGCTATGGCTGGAAGGAAAGCTGCCTGTTCCAAAGGTCCTGCACTTTGAACGGCATGATGGCTGGAGC
AATCTGCTCATGAGTGAGGCCGATGGCGTCCTTTGCTCGGAAGAGTATGAAGATGAACAAAGCCCTGAAA
AGATTATCGAGCTGTATGCGGAGTGCATCAGGCTCTTTCACTCCATCGACATATCGGATTGTCCCTATAC
GAATAGCTTAGACAGCCGCTTAGCCGAATTGGATTACTTACTGAATAACGATCTGGCCGATGTGGATTGC
GAAAACTGGGAAGAAGACACTCCATTTAAAGATCCGCGCGAGCTGTATGATTTTTTAAAGACGGAAAAGC
CCGAAGAGGAACTTGTCTTTTCCCACGGCGACCTGGGAGACAGCAACATCTTTGTGAAAGATGGCAAAGT
AAGTGGCTTTATTGATCTTGGGAGAAGCGGCAGGGCGGACAAGTGGTATGACATTGCCTTCTGCGTCCGG
TCGATCAGGGAGGATATCGGGGAAGAACAGTATGTCGAGCTATTTTTTGACTTACTGGGGATCAAGCCTG
ATTGGGAGAAAATAAAATATTATATTTTACTGGATGAATTGTTTTAGTACCTAGAATGCATGACCAAAAT
CCCTTAACGTGAGTTTTCGTTCCACTGAGCGTCAGACCCCGTAGAAAAGATCAAAGGATCTTCTTGAGAT
CCTTTTTTTCTGCGCGTAATCTGCTGCTTGCAAACAAAAAAACCACCGCTACCAGCGGTGGTTTGTTTGC
CGGATCAAGAGCTACCAACTCTTTTTCCGAAGGTAACTGGCTTCAGCAGAGCGCAGATACCAAATACTGT
CCTTCTAGTGTAGCCGTAGTTAGGCCACCACTTCAAGAACTCTGTAGCACCGCCTACATACCTCGCTCTG
CTAATCCTGTTACCAGTGGCTGCTGCCAGTGGCGATAAGTCGTGTCTTACCGGGTTGGACTCAAGACGAT
AGTTACCGGATAAGGCGCAGCGGTCGGGCTGAACGGGGGGTTCGTGCACACAGCCCAGCTTGGAGCGAAC
GACCTACACCGAACTGAGATACCTACAGCGTGAGCTATGAGAAAGCGCCACGCTTCCCGAAGGGAGAAAG
GCGGACAGGTATCCGGTAAGCGGCAGGGTCGGAACAGGAGAGCGCACGAGGGAGCTTCCAGGGGGAAACG
CCTGGTATCTTTATAGTCCTGTCGGGTTTCGCCACCTCTGACTTGAGCGTCGATTTTTGTGATGCTCGTC
AGGGGGGCGGAGCCTATGGAAAAACGCCAGCAACGCGGCCTTTTTACGGTTCCTGGCCTTTTGCTGGCCT
TTTGCTCACATGTTCTTTCCTGCGTTATCCCCTGATTCTGTGGATAACCGTATTACCGCCTTTGAGTGAG
CTGATACCGCTCGCCGCAGCCGAACGACCGAGCGCAGCGAGTCAGTGAGCGAGGAAGCGGAAGAGCGCCT
GATGCGGTATTTTCTCCTTACGCATCTGTGCGGTATTTCACACCGCATATGGTGCACTCTCAGTACAATC
TGCTCTGATGCCGCATAGTTAAGCCAGTATACACTCCGCTATCGCTACGTGACTGGGTCATGGCTGCGCC
CCGACACCCGCCAACACCCGCTGACGCGCCCTGACGGGCTTGTCTGCTCCCGGCATCCGCTTACAGACAA
GCTGTGACCGTCTCCGGGAGCTGCATGTGTCAGAGGTTTTCACCGTCATCACCGAAACGCGCGAGGCAGG
GTGCCTTGATGTGGGCGCCGGCGGTCGAGTGGCGACGGCGCGGCTTGTCCGCGCCCCCGTCATCACCGAA
ACGCGCGAGGCAGGGTGCCTTGATGTGGGCGCCGGCGGTCGAGTGGCGACGGCGCGGCTTGTCCGCGCCC
TGGTAGATTGCCTGGCCGTAGGCCAGCCATTTTTGAGCGGCCAGCGGCCGCGATAGGCCGACGCGAAGCG
GCGGGGCGTAGGGAGCGCAGCGACCGAAGGGTAGGCGCTTTTTGCAGCTCTTCGGCTGTGCGCTGGCCAG
ACAGTTATGCACAGGCCAGGCGGGTTTTAAGAGTTTTAATAAGTTTTAAAGAGTTTTAGGCGGAAAAATC
GCCTTTTTTCTCTTTTATATCAGTCACTTACATGTGTGACCGGTTCCCAATGTACGGCTTTGGGTTCCCA
ATGTACGGGTTCCGGTTCCCAATGTACGGCTTTGGGTTCCCAATGTACGTGCTATCCACAGGAAAGAGAA
CTTTTCGACCTTTTTCCCCTGCTAGGGCAATTTGCCCTAGCATCTGCTCCGTACATTAGGAACCGGCGGA
TGCTTCGCCCTCGATCAGGTTGCGGTAGCGCATGACTAGGATCGGGCCAGCCTGCCCCGCCTCCTCCTTC
AAATCGTACTCCGGCAGGTCATTTGACCCGATCAGCTTGCGCACGGTGAAACAGAACTTCTTGAACTCTC
CGGCGCTGCCACTGCGTTCGTAGATCGTCTTGAACAACCATCTGGCTTCTGCCTTGCCTGCGGCGCGGCG
TGCCAGGCGGTAGAGAAAACGGCCGATGCCGGGATCGATCAAAAAGTAATCGGGGTGAACCGTCAGCACG
TCCGGGTTCTTGCCTTCTGTGATCTCGCGGTACATCCAATCAGCTAGCTCGATCTCGATGTACTCCGGCC
GCCCGGTTTCGCTCTTTACGATCTTGTAGCGGCTAATCAAGGCTTCACCCTCGGATACCGTCACCAGGCG
GCCGTTCTTGGCCTTCTTCGTACGCTGCATGGCAACGTGCGTGGTGTTTAACCGAATGCAGGTTTCTACC
AGGTCGTCTTTCTGCTTTCCGCCATCGGCTCGCCGGCAGAACTTGAGTACGTCCGCAACGTGTGGACGGA
ACACGCGGCCGGGCTTGTCTCCCTTCCCTTCCCGGTATCGGTTCATGGATTCGGTTAGATGGGAAACCGC
CATCAGTACCAGGTCGTAATCCCACACACTGGCCATGCCGGCCGGCCCTGCGGAAACCTCTACGTGCCCG
TCTGGAAGCTCGTAGCGGATCACCTCGCCAGCTCGTCGGTCACGCTTCGACAGACGGAAAACGGCCACGT
CCATGATGCTGCGACTATCGCGGGTGCCCACGTCATAGAGCATCGGAACGAAAAAATCTGGTTGCTCGTC
GCCCTTGGGCGGCTTCCTAATCGACGGCGCACCGGCTGCCGGCGGTTGCCGGGATTCTTTGCGGATTCGA
TCAGCGGCCGCTTGCCACGATTCACCGGGGCGTGCTTCTGCCTCGATGCGTTGCCGCTGGGCGGCCTGCG
CGGCCTTCAACTTCTCCACCAGGTCATCACCCAGCGCCGCGCCGATTTGTACCGGGCCGGATGGTTTGCG
ACCGCTCACGCCGATTCCTCGGGCTTGGGGGTTCCAGTGCCATTGCAGGGCCGGCAGGCAACCCAGCCGC
TTACGCCTGGCCAACCGCCCGTTCCTCCACACATGGGGCATTCCACGGCGTCGGTGCCTGGTTGTTCTTG
ATTTTCCATGCCGCCTCCTTTAGCCGCTAAAATTCATCTACTCATTTATTCATTTGCTCATTTACTCTGG
TAGCTGCGCGATGTATTCAGATAGCAGCTCGGTAATGGTCTTGCCTTGGCGTACCGCGTACATCTTCAGC
TTGGTGTGATCCTCCGCCGGCAACTGAAAGTTGACCCGCTTCATGGCTGGCGTGTCTGCCAGGCTGGCCA
ACGTTGCAGCCTTGCTGCTGCGTGCGCTCGGACGGCCGGCACTTAGCGTGTTTGTGCTTTTGCTCATTTT
CTCTTTACCTCATTAACTCAAATGAGTTTTGATTTAATTTCAGCGGCCAGCGCCTGGACCTCGCGGGCAG
CGTCGCCCTCGGGTTCTGATTCAAGAACGGTTGTGCCGGCGGCGGCAGTGCCTGGGTAGCTCACGCGCTG
CGTGATACGGGACTCAAGAATGGGCAGCTCGTACCCGGCCAGCGCCTCGGCAACCTCACCGCCGATGCGC
GTGCCTTTGATCGCCCGCGACACGACAAAGGCCGCTTGTAGCCTTCCATCCGTGACCTCAATGCGCTGCT
TAACCAGCTCCACCAGGTCGGCGGTGGCCCATATGTCGTAAGGGCTTGGCTGCACCGGAATCAGCACGAA
GTCGGCTGCCTTGATCGCGGACACAGCCAAGTCCGCCGCCTGGGGCGCTCCGTCGATCACTACGAAGTCG
CGCCGGCCGATGGCCTTCACGTCGCGGTCAATCGTCGGGCGGTCGATGCCGACAACGGTTAGCGGTTGAT
CTTCCCGCACGGCCGCCCAATCGCGGGCACTGCCCTGGGGATCGGAATCGACTAACAGAACATCGGCCCC
GGCGAGTTGCAGGGCGCGGGCTAGATGGGTTGCGATGGTCGTCTTGCCTGACCCGCCTTTCTGGTTAAGT
ACAGCGATAACCTTCATGCGTTCCCCTTGCGTATTTGTTTATTTACTCATCGCATCATATACGCAGCGAC
CGCATGACGCAAGCTGTTTTACTCAAATACACATCACCTTTTTAGACGGCGGCGCTCGGTTTCTTCAGCG
GCCAAGCTGGCCGGCCAGGCCGCCAGCTTGGCATCAGACAAACCGGCCAGGATTTCATGCAGCCGCACGG
TTGAGACGTGCGCGGGCGGCTCGAACACGTACCCGGCCGCGATCATCTCCGCCTCGATCTCTTCGGTAAT
GAAAAACGGTTCGTCCTGGCCGTCCTGGTGCGGTTTCATGCTTGTTCCTCTTGGCGTTCATTCTCGGCGG
CCGCCAGGGCGTCGGCCTCGGTCAATGCGTCCTCACGGAAGGCACCGCGCCGCCTGGCCTCGGTGGGCGT
CACTTCCTCGCTGCGCTCAAGTGCGCGGTACAGGGTCGAGCGATGCACGCCAAGCAGTGCAGCCGCCTCT
TTCACGGTGCGGCCTTCCTGGTCGATCAGCTCGCGGGCGTGCGCGATCTGTGCCGGGGTGAGGGTAGGGC
GGGGGCCAAACTTCACGCCTCGGGCCTTGGCGGCCTCGCGCCCGCTCCGGGTGCGGTCGATGATTAGGGA
ACGCTCGAACTCGGCAATGCCGGCGAACACGGTCAACACCATGCGGCCGGCCGGCGTGGTGGTGTCGGCC
CACGGCTCTGCCAGGCTACGCAGGCCCGCGCCGGCCTCCTGGATGCGCTCGGCAATGTCCAGTAGGTCGC
GGGTGCTGCGGGCCAGGCGGTCTAGCCTGGTCACTGTCACAACGTCGCCAGGGCGTAGGTGGTCAAGCAT
CCTGGCCAGCTCCGGGCGGTCGCGCCTGGTGCCGGTGATCTTCTCGGAAAACAGCTTGGTGCAGCCGGCC
GCGTGCAGTTCGGCCCGTTGGTTGGTCAAGTCCTGGTCGTCGGTGCTGACGCGGGCATAGCCCAGCAGGC
CAGCGGCGGCGCTCTTGTTCATGGCGTAATGTCTCCGGTTCTAGTCGCAAGTATTCTACTTTATGCGACT
AAAACACGCGACAAGAAAACGCCAGGAAAAGGGCAGGGCGGCAGCCTGTCGCGTAACTTAGGACTTGTGC
GACATGTCGTTTTCAGAAGACGGCTGCACTGAACGTCAGAAGCCGACTGCACTATAGCAGCGGAGGGGTT
GGATCAAAGTACTTTGATCCCGAGGGGAACCCTGTGGTTGGCATGCACATACAAATGGACGAACGGATAA
ACCTTTTCACGCCCTTTTAAATATCCGATTATTCTAATAAACGCTCTTTTCTCTTAGGTTTACCCGCCAA
TATATCCTGTCAAACACTGATAGTTTAAACTGAAGGCGGGAAACGACAATCTGATCCAAGCTCAAGCTGC
TCTAGCATTCGCCATTCAGGCTGCGCAACTGTTGGGAAGGGCGATCGGTGCGGGCCTCTTCGCTATTACG
CCAGCTGGCGAAAGGGGGATGTGCTGCAAGGCGATTAAGTTGGGTAACGCCAGGGTTTTCCCAGTCACGA
CGTTGTAAAACGACGGCCAGTGCCAAGCTTGCATGCCTGCAGGTCAACATGGTGGAGCACGACACACTTG
TCTACTCCAAAAATATCAAAGATACAGTCTCAGAAGACCAAAGGGCAATTGAGACTTTTCAACAAAGGGT
AATATCCGGAAACCTCCTCGGATTCCATTGCCCAGCTATCTGTCACTTTATTGTGAAGATAGTGGAAAAG
GAAGGTGGCTCCTACAAATGCCATCATTGCGATAAAGGAAAGGCCATCGTTGAAGATGCCTCTGCCGACA
GTGGTCCCAAAGATGGACCCCCACCCACGAGGAGCATCGTGGAAAAAGAAGACGTTCCAACCACGTCTTC
AAAGCAAGTGGATTGATGTGATAACATGGTGGAGCACGACACACTTGTCTACTCCAAAAATATCAAAGAT
ACAGTCTCAGAAGACCAAAGGGCAATTGAGACTTTTCAACAAAGGGTAATATCCGGAAACCTCCTCGGAT
TCCATTGCCCAGCTATCTGTCACTTTATTGTGAAGATAGTGGAAAAGGAAGGTGGCTCCTACAAATGCCA
TCATTGCGATAAAGGAAAGGCCATCGTTGAAGATGCCTCTGCCGACAGTGGTCCCAAAGATGGACCCCCA
CCCACGAGGAGCATCGTGGAAAAAGAAGACGTTCCAACCACGTCTTCAAAGCAAGTGGATTGATGTGATA
TCTCCACTGACGTAAGGGATGACGCACAATCCCACTATCCTTCGCAAGACCCTTCCTCTATATAAGGAAG
TTCATTTCATTTGGAGAGGACCTCGACTCTAGAGGATCCCCGGGTACCGGGCCCCCCCTCGAGGCGCGCC
AAGCTATCAAACAAGTTTGTACAAAAAAGCAGGCTCCGCGGCCGCCCCCTTCACCAGTAGAGAAGAATCT
GTAAGAGACCATTAGGCACCCCAGGCTTTACACTTTATGCTTCCGGCTCGTATAATGTGTGGATTTTGAG
TTAGGAGCCGTCGAGATTTTCAGGAGCTAAGGAAGCTAAAATGGAGAAAAAAATCACTGGATATACCACC
GTTGATATATCCCAATGGCATCGTAAAGAACATTTTGAGGCATTTCAGTCAGTTGCTCAATGTACCTATA
ACCAGACCGTTCAGCTGGATATTACGGCCTTTTTAAAGACCGTAAAGAAAAATAAGCACAAGTTTTATCC
GGCCTTTATTCACATTCTTGCCCGCCTGATGAATGCTCATCCGGAGTTCCGTATGGCAATGAAAGACGGT
GAGCTGGTGATATGGGATAGTGTTCACCCTTGTTACACCGTTTTCCATGAGCAAACTGAAACGTTTTCAT
CGCTCTGGAGTGAATACCACGACGATTTCCGGCAGTTTCTACACATATATTCGCAAGATGTGGCGTGTTA
CGGTGAAAACCTGGCCTATTTCCCTAAAGGGTTTATTGAGAATATGTTTTTCGTCTCAGCCAATCCCTGG
GTGAGTTTCACCAGTTTTGATTTAAACGTGGCCAATATGGACAACTTCTTCGCCCCCGTTTTCACCATGG
GCAAATATTATACGCAAGGCGACAAGGTGCTGATGCCGCTGGCGATTCAGGTTCATCATGCCGTTTGTGA
TGGCTTCCATGTCGGCAGAATGCTTAATGAATTACAACAGTACTGCGATGAGTGGCAGGGCGGGGCGTAA
ACGCGTGGAGCCGGCTTACTAAAAGCCAGATAACAGTATGCGTATTTGCGCGCTGATTTTTGCGGTATAA
GAATATATACTGATATGTATACCCGAAGTATGTCAAAAAGAGGTATGCTATGAAGCAGCGTATTACAGTG
ACAGTTGACAGCGACAGCTATCAGTTGCTCAAGGCATATATGATGTCAATATCTCCGGTCTGGTAAGCAC
AACCATGCAGAATGAAGCCCGTCGTCTGCGTGCCGAACGCTGGAAAGCGGAAAATCAGGAAGGGATGGCT
GAGGTCGCCCGGTTTATTGAAATGAACGGCTCTTTTGCTGACGAGAACAGGGGCTGGTGAAATGCAGTTT
AAGGTTTACACCTATAAAAGAGAGAGCCGTTATCGTCTGTTTGTGGATGTACAGAGTGATATTATTGACA
CGCCCGGCCGACGGATGGTGATCCCCCTGGCCAGTGCACGTCTGCTGTCAGATAAAGTCTCCCGTGAACT
TTACCCGGTGGTGCATATCGGGGATGAAAGCTGGCGCATGATGACCACCGATATGGCCAGTGTGCCGGTT
TCCGTTATCGGGGAAGAAGTGGCTGATCTCAGCCACCGCGAAAATGACATCAAAAACGCCATTAACCTGA
TGTTCTGGGGAATATAAATGTCAGGCTCCCTTATACACAGCCAGTCTGCACCTCGACGGTCTCACATTGG
CTCTTCTTACTAAGGGTGGGCGCGCCGACCCAGCTTTCTTGTACAAAGTGGTTCGATAATTCTTAATTAA
CTAGTTCTAGAGCGGCCGCCACCGCGGTGGAGCTCGAATTTCCCCGATCGTTCAAACATTTGGCAATAAA
GTTTCTTAAGATTGAATCCTGTTGCCGGTCTTGCGATGATTATCATATAATTTCTGTTGAATTACGTTAA
GCATGTAATAATTAACATGTAATGCATGACGTTATTTATGAGATGGGTTTTTATGATTAGAGTCCCGCAA
TTATACATTTAATACGCGATAGAAAACAAAATATAGCGCGCAAACTAGGATAAATTATCGCGCGCGGTGT
CATCTATGTTACTAGATCGGGAATTCGTAATCATGTCATAGCTGTTTCCTGTGTGAAATTGTTATCCGCT
CACAATTCCACACAACATACGAGCCGGAAGCATAAAGTGTAAAGCCTGGGGTGCCTAATGAGTGAGCTAA
CTCACATTAATTGCGTTGCGCTCACTGCCCGCTTTCCAGTCGGGAAACCTGTCGTGCCAGCTGCATTAAT
GAATCGGCCAACGCGCGGGGAGAGGCGGTTTGCGTATTGGCTAGAGCAGCTTGCCAACATGGTGGAGCAC
GACACTCTCGTCTACTCCAAGAATATCAAAGATACAGTCTCAGAAGACCAAAGGGCTATTGAGACTTTTC
AACAAAGGGTAATATCGGGAAACCTCCTCGGATTCCATTGCCCAGCTATCTGTCACTTCATCAAAAGGAC
AGTAGAAAAGGAAGGTGGCACCTACAAATGCCATCATTGCGATAAAGGAAAGGCTATCGTTCAAGATGCC
TCTGCCGACAGTGGTCCCAAAGATGGACCCCCACCCACGAGGAGCATCGTGGAAAAAGAAGACGTTCCAA
CCACGTCTTCAAAGCAAGTGGATTGATGTGAACATGGTGGAGCACGACACTCTCGTCTACTCCAAGAATA
TCAAAGATACAGTCTCAGAAGACCAAAGGGCTATTGAGACTTTTCAACAAAGGGTAATATCGGGAAACCT
CCTCGGATTCCATTGCCCAGCTATCTGTCACTTCATCAAAAGGACAGTAGAAAAGGAAGGTGGCACCTAC
AAATGCCATCATTGCGATAAAGGAAAGGCTATCGTTCAAGATGCCTCTGCCGACAGTGGTCCCAAAGATG
GACCCCCACCCACGAGGAGCATCGTGGAAAAAGAAGACGTTCCAACCACGTCTTCAAAGCAAGTGGATTG
ATGTGATATCTCCACTGACGTAAGGGATGACGCACAATCCCACTATCCTTCGCAAGACCCTTCCTCTATA
TAAGGAAGTTCATTTCATTTGGAGAGGACACGCTGAAATCACCAGTCTCTCTCTACAAATCTATCTCTCT
CGAGCTTTCGCAGATCCGGGGGGCAATGAGATATGAAAAAGCCTGAACTCACCGCGACGTCTGTCGAGAA
GTTTCTGATCGAAAAGTTCGACAGCGTCTCCGACCTGATGCAGCTCTCGGAGGGCGAAGAATCTCGTGCT
TTCAGCTTCGATGTAGGAGGGCGTGGATATGTCCTGCGGGTAAATAGCTGCGCCGATGGTTTCTACAAAG
ATCGTTATGTTTATCGGCACTTTGCATCGGCCGCGCTCCCGATTCCGGAAGTGCTTGACATTGGGGAGTT
TAGCGAGAGCCTGACCTATTGCATCTCCCGCCGTTCACAGGGTGTCACGTTGCAAGACCTGCCTGAAACC
GAACTGCCCGCTGTTCTACAACCGGTCGCGGAGGCTATGGATGCGATCGCTGCGGCCGATCTTAGCCAGA
CGAGCGGGTTCGGCCCATTCGGACCGCAAGGAATCGGTCAATACACTACATGGCGTGATTTCATATGCGC
GATTGCTGATCCCCATGTGTATCACTGGCAAACTGTGATGGACGACACCGTCAGTGCGTCCGTCGCGCAG
GCTCTCGATGAGCTGATGCTTTGGGCCGAGGACTGCCCCGAAGTCCGGCACCTCGTGCACGCGGATTTCG
GCTCCAACAATGTCCTGACGGACAATGGCCGCATAACAGCGGTCATTGACTGGAGCGAGGCGATGTTCGG
GGATTCCCAATACGAGGTCGCCAACATCTTCTTCTGGAGGCCGTGGTTGGCTTGTATGGAGCAGCAGACG
CGCTACTTCGAGCGGAGGCATCCGGAGCTTGCAGGATCGCCACGACTCCGGGCGTATATGCTCCGCATTG
GTCTTGACCAACTCTATCAGAGCTTGGTTGACGGCAATTTCGATGATGCAGCTTGGGCGCAGGGTCGATG
CGACGCAATCGTCCGATCCGGAGCCGGGACTGTCGGGCGTACACAAATCGCCCGCAGAAGCGCGGCCGTC
TGGACCGATGGCTGTGTAGAAGTACTCGCCGATAGTGGAAACCGACGCCCCAGCACTCGTCCGAGGGCAA
AGAAATAGAGTAGATGCCGACCGGGATCTGTCGATCGACAAGCTCGAGTTTCTCCATAATAATGTGTGAG
TAGTTCCCAGATAAGGGAATTAGGGTTCCTATAGGGTTTCGCTCATGTGTTGAGCATATAAGAAACCCTT
AGTATGTATTTGTATTTGTAAAATACTTCTATCAATAAAATTTCTAATTCCTAAAACCAAAATCCAGTAC
TAAAATCCAGATCCCCCGAATTAATTCGGCGTTAATTCAGTACATTAAAAACGTCCGCAATGTGTTATTA
AGTTGTCTAAGCGTCAATTTGTTTACA
Features (pLannotate 1.2.2; 31 found; start..end, strand, type, name):
    443..1237    +  CDS            KanR: aminoglycoside phosphotransferase; aphA-3; confers resistance to kanamycin
   1324..1912    +  rep_origin     ori: high-copy-number ColE1/pMB1/pBR322/pUC origin of replication
   2098..2238    -  misc_feature   bom: basis of mobility region from pBR322
   2340..2379    -  CDS            rop (fragment): Rop protein, which maintains plasmids at low copy number; rop
   2437..2463    -  CDS            rop (fragment): Rop protein, which maintains plasmids at low copy number; rop
   2666..2860    -  rep_origin     pVS1 oriV: origin of replication for the Pseudomonas plasmid pVS1 (Heeb et al., 2000)
   2926..3999    -  CDS            pVS1 RepA: replication protein from the Pseudomonas plasmid pVS1 (Heeb et al., 2000)
   4428..5057    -  CDS            pVS1 StaA: stability protein from the Pseudomonas plasmid pVS1 (Heeb et al., 2000)
   5617..6018    -  CDS            Y4CG_SINFN (fragment): Protein inferred from homology: Swiss-Prot protein existence level 3. From Sinorhizobium fredii (strain NBRC 101917 / NGR234).
   6358..6382    -  misc_feature   RB T-DNA repeat: right border repeat from nopaline C58 T-DNA
   6448..6602    -  CDS            lacZα (fragment): LacZα fragment of β-galactosidase; lacZ fragment
   6605..6625    -  misc_feature   MCS (fragment): pUC18/19 multiple cloning site
   6700..7371    +  promoter       CaMV 35S promoter (enhanced): cauliflower mosaic virus 35S promoter with a duplicated enhancer region
   7373..7399    -  misc_feature   MCS (fragment): pUC18/19 multiple cloning site
   7431..7455    +  protein_bind   attB1: mutant version of attB; recombination site for the Gateway® BP reaction BP Clonase™
   7517..7547    +  promoter       lac UV5 promoter: E. coli lac promoter with an "up" mutation
   7571..7600    +  promoter       cat promoter (fragment): promoter of the E. coli cat gene encoding chloramphenicol acetyltransferase
   7601..8257    +  CDS            cat: CAT_ECOLX - Experimental evidence at protein level: Swiss-Prot protein existence level 1. This enzyme is an effector of chloramphenicol resistance in bacteria. From Escherichia coli. This protein is used as a marker in many commonly used cloning vectors, such as pACYC184.
   8439..8597    +  CDS            ccdA (fragment): CCDA_ECO57 - Also known as H, letA. Experimental evidence at protein level: Swiss-Prot protein existence level 1. Antitoxin component of a type II toxin-antitoxin (TA) system which inhibits the post-segregational killing (PSK) of plasmid-free cells, also referred to as a plasmid addiction system. Binds to and blocks the activity of CcdB; will also remove bound CcdB protein from the CcdB-GyrA complex by forming a CcdA-CcdB complex, a process termed rejuvenation. Functions as a transcriptional corepressor for the ccdAB operon, repression also requires CcdB (By similarity). From Escherichia coli
   8602..8904    +  CDS            ccdB: CCDB_ECOLI - Also known as G, letB, letD. Experimental evidence at protein level: Swiss-Prot protein existence level 1. Toxic component of a type II toxin-antitoxin (TA) system, functioning in plasmid maintainence. Responsible for the post- segregational killing (PSK) of plasmid-free cells, also referred to as a plasmid addiction system. Half-life of over 2 hours. Cell killing by CcdB is accompanied by filamentation, defects in chromosome and plasmid segregation, defects in cell division, formation of anucleate cells, decreased DNA synthesis and plasmid loss. Interferes with the activity of DN
   8988..9012    -  protein_bind   attB2: mutant version of attB; recombination site for the Gateway® BP reaction BP Clonase™
   9030..9065    -  misc_feature   MCS (fragment): pBluescript multiple cloning site
   9076..9328    +  terminator     NOS terminator: nopaline synthase terminator and poly(A) signal
   9367..9389    -  protein_bind   lac operator (fragment): The lac repressor binds to the lac operator to inhibit transcription in E. coli. This inhibition can be relieved by adding lactose or isopropyl-β-D-thiogalactopyranoside (IPTG). lac repressor encoded by lacI
   9393..9423    -  promoter       lac promoter: promoter for the E. coli lac operon
   9438..9459    -  protein_bind   CAP binding site: CAP binding activates transcription in the presence of cAMP. E. coli catabolite activator protein
   9472..9560    -  CDS            lacI (fragment): lac repressor; lacI; The lac repressor binds to the lac operator to inhibit transcription in E. coli. This inhibition can be relieved by adding lactose or isopropyl-β-D-thiogalactopyranoside (IPTG).
   9650..10326   +  promoter       CaMV 35S promoter (enhanced): cauliflower mosaic virus 35S promoter with a duplicated enhancer region
  10393..11418   +  CDS            HygR: hygromycin B phosphotransferase confers resistance to hygromycin
  11459..11633   +  polyA_signal   CaMV poly(A) signal: cauliflower mosaic virus polyadenylation signal
  11711..18      -  misc_feature   LB T-DNA repeat (across the origin): left border repeat from nopaline C58 T-DNA
