[The description below was written by a language model from this plasmid's Addgene catalogue record and pLannotate feature annotations shown in this document.]
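Description:
pMDC32B-BS-AtMIR390a-B/c is a binary T-DNA plant expression vector built on the pMDC32 backbone, designed as a ready-to-clone recipient for artificial microRNAs (amiRNAs). It is propagated in E. coli through a ColE1/pBR322-type origin (with the bom region and rop remnants) and carries the pVS1 oriV, RepA and StaA functions that allow replication and stable maintenance in Agrobacterium. Bacterial selection is by kanamycin (aphA-3), and the record lists it as low copy. Because the cloning cassette encodes the CcdB toxin, the uncut vector must be kept in a ccdB-tolerant strain.

Between the nopaline-type right and left T-DNA borders lie two plant cassettes. The first consists of an enhanced (duplicated-enhancer, 2x) CaMV 35S promoter, an attB1 site, the insert, an attB2 site and the NOS terminator. The insert is a shortened Arabidopsis thaliana MIR390a precursor retaining only the basal stem, interrupted by a chloramphenicol resistance (cat) and ccdB counter-selection cassette flanked by two inverted BsaI sites. The short basal-stem sequences themselves are not annotated in the feature table. BsaI digestion removes the cat-ccdB cassette so that an amiRNA sequence can be ligated directly into the precursor. The BsaI sites are destroyed in the process, and ccdB kills standard E. coli carrying uncut vector. The second cassette is a 2x35S-driven hygromycin phosphotransferase gene with the CaMV poly(A) signal, for selecting transformed plant tissue.

The vector is intended for expressing amiRNAs from a minimal precursor to silence chosen plant genes. The sequenced record (11,717 nt) is slightly longer than the catalogued total size of 11,629 bp.
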