Addgene plasmid #199560: pMDC32B-BS-AtMIR390a-B/c
Purpose: Plant expression vector (2x35S) for direct cloning of amiRNAs into Arabidopsis thaliana MIR390a precursor including only the basal stem
Depositing lab: Alberto Carbonell. Depositing organization: Instituto de Biologia Molecular y Celular de Plantas. Publication: Transgene-free, virus-based gene silencing in plants by artificial microRNAs derived from minimal precursors. Cisneros AE, Martin-Garcia T, Primc A, Kuziuta W, Sanchez-Vicente J, Aragones V, Daros JA, Carbonell A. Nucleic Acids Res. 2023 Oct 27;51(19):10719-10736. doi: 10.1093/nar/gkad747. PubMed 37713607.
Backbone
  Vector backbone: pMDC32
  Backbone size w/o insert (bp): 10133
  Total vector size (bp): 11629
  Vector type: RNAi
  Selectable markers: Hygromycin
Growth in bacteria
  Bacterial resistance: Kanamycin, 50 μg/mL
  Growth temperature: 37°C
  Growth strain: ccdB Survival
  Copy number: Low Copy
Gene/Insert
  Gene/Insert name: Basal stem of Arabidopsis MIR390a precursor including a chloramphenicol-ccdB cassette flanked by two inverted BsaI sites (alt names: BS-AtMIR390a-B/c; MIR390a)
  Species: A. thaliana (mustard weed)
  Insert size (bp): 1496
  GenBank ID: AT2G38325
  Entrez Gene: MIR390a (a.k.a. AT2G38325, MICRORNA 390, MIR390, MIR390A, microRNA390A, p_MI0001000)
  Promoter: 2x35S
  Cloning method: Restriction Enzyme; 5′ cloning site BsaI (destroyed during cloning); 3′ cloning site BsaI (destroyed during cloning)
  Sequencing primers: 5′ attB1 (ACAAGTTTGTACAAAAAAGCAGGCT); 3′ attB2 (ACCACTTTGTACAAGAAAGCTGGGT)
Terms and licenses: Academic/Nonprofit Terms; Industry Terms: Not Available to Industry
How to cite: pMDC32B-BS-AtMIR390a-B/c was a gift from Alberto Carbonell (Addgene plasmid # 199560 ; http://n2t.net/addgene:199560 ; RRID:Addgene_199560)
